Addgene plasmid #191305: pTETDuet_M42FG121VDHFR_R127ATS
Purpose: Bacterial co-expression of E. coli folA (Dihydrofolate Reductase) and E. coli thyA (Thymidylate Synthase)
Depositing lab: Kimberly Reynolds. Depositing organization: University of Texas Southwestern Medical Center. Publication: The genetic landscape of a metabolic interaction. Nguyen TN, Ingle C, Thompson S, Reynolds KA. Nat Commun. 2024 Apr 18;15(1):3351. doi: 10.1038/s41467-024-47671-0. PubMed 38637543.
Backbone
  Vector backbone: pTET-duet
  Vector type: Bacterial Expression
Growth in bacteria
  Bacterial resistance: Chloramphenicol, 25 μg/mL
  Growth temperature: 30°C
  Growth strain: DH5alpha
  Copy number: Low Copy
Gene/Insert
  Gene/Insert name: folA, thyA (alt names: DHFR; TS)
  Species: E. coli
  Mutation: M42F/G121V DHFR, R127A TYMS
  Promoter: T7 (folA), Tet (thyA)
  Cloning method: Restriction Enzyme; 5′ cloning site EcoNI (not destroyed); 3′ cloning site NotI (not destroyed)
  Sequencing primers: 5′ _GGATCTCGACGCTCTCCCTT; 3′ _CCGCTGAGCAATAACTAGC
Terms and licenses: Academic/Nonprofit Terms; Industry Terms: Not Available to Industry
Depositor comments: Please visit https://doi.org/10.1101/2023.05.28.542639 for bioRxiv preprint.
How to cite: pTETDuet_M42FG121VDHFR_R127ATS was a gift from Kimberly Reynolds (Addgene plasmid # 191305 ; http://n2t.net/addgene:191305 ; RRID:Addgene_191305)
