[The description below was written by a language model from this plasmid's Addgene catalogue record and pLannotate feature annotations shown in this document.]
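Description:
pTETDuet_M42FG121VDHFR_R127ATS is a low-copy bacterial expression plasmid, about 5.2 kb, built on the pTET-duet backbone for co-expressing two linked folate-metabolism enzymes of E. coli: dihydrofolate reductase (folA, DHFR) and thymidylate synthase (thyA, TS). It replicates from a p15A origin, which is compatible with ColE1-type plasmids, and is selected with chloramphenicol through a cat gene driven by its own promoter. The annotation also picks up short fragments of an RSF origin, IS1 and a tetracycline resistance gene. These look like backbone remnants rather than functional parts.

The two genes sit in separate expression units arranged Duet-style. folA is placed behind a T7 promoter with an adjacent lac operator and a T7 gene 10 ribosome binding site, and a plasmid-borne lacI cassette supplies the lac repressor that acts on this operator. thyA follows the PLtetO-1 promoter, a lambda PL derivative carrying tet operator sites. No tet repressor gene is annotated on the plasmid. Downstream of thyA are fragments of an S-tag and a SET1 tag and then a T7 terminator; the record does not indicate whether these tag fragments are fused to the enzyme.

This version carries the M42F/G121V double substitution in DHFR together with R127A in TS. TS consumes methylene-tetrahydrofolate to make dTMP and releases dihydrofolate, which DHFR reduces again, so the two activities are metabolically coupled. Pairing defined variants of both enzymes on one plasmid fits the associated study of the genetic landscape of a metabolic interaction, although the record does not state the functional effect of these particular mutations.
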