Features (pLannotate 1.2.2; 19 found; start..end, strand, type, name):
     34..107     +  promoter       PLtetO-1 promoter: modified phage lambda PL promoter with tet operator sites (Lutz and Bujard, 1997)
    149..940     +  CDS            thyA: TYSY_ECO57 - Experimental evidence at protein level: Swiss-Prot protein existence level 1. Catalyzes the reductive methylation of 2'-deoxyuridine-5'- monophosphate (dUMP) to 2'-deoxythymidine-5'-monophosphate (dTMP) while utilizing 5,10-methylenetetrahydrofolate (mTHF) as the methyl donor and reductant in the reaction, yielding dihydrofolate (DHF) as a by- product. This enzymatic reaction provides an intracellular de novo source of dTMP, an essential precursor for DNA biosynthesis. From Escherichia coli O157:H7.
    956..997     +  CDS            S-Tag (fragment): affinity and epitope tag derived from pancreatic ribonuclease A
   1027..1044    +  CDS            SET1 (fragment): solubility-enhancement tag derived from T7 phage gene 10B
   1052..1099    +  terminator     T7 terminator: transcription terminator for bacteriophage T7 RNA polymerase
   1323..1979    -  CDS            cat: CAT_ECOLX - Experimental evidence at protein level: Swiss-Prot protein existence level 1. This enzyme is an effector of chloramphenicol resistance in bacteria. From Escherichia coli. This protein is used as a marker in many commonly used cloning vectors, such as pACYC184.
   1980..2082    -  promoter       cat promoter: promoter of the E. coli cat gene encoding chloramphenicol acetyltransferase
   2203..2346    +  mobile_element IS1 (fragment): prokaryotic transposable element IS1
   2465..2520    -  rep_origin     RSF ori (fragment): Plasmids containing the RSF 1030 origin of replication can be propagated in E. coli cells that contain additional plasmids with compatible origins.
   2608..3153    -  rep_origin     p15A ori: Plasmids containing the medium-copy-number p15A origin of replication can be propagated in E. coli cells that contain a second plasmid with the ColE1 origin.
   3265..3329    -  CDS            TcR (fragment): tetracycline efflux protein; tet; confers resistance to tetracycline
   3344..3365    -  protein_bind   CAP binding site: CAP binding activates transcription in the presence of cAMP. E. coli catabolite activator protein
   3378..4460    -  CDS            lacI: lac repressor; lacI; The lac repressor binds to the lac operator to inhibit transcription in E. coli. This inhibition can be relieved by adding lactose or isopropyl-β-D-thiogalactopyranoside (IPTG).
   4461..4538    -  promoter       lacI promoter: lacI
   4546..4581    -  CDS            TcR (fragment): tetracycline efflux protein; tet; confers resistance to tetracycline
   4584..4602    +  promoter       T7 promoter: promoter for bacteriophage T7 RNA polymerase
   4603..4627    +  protein_bind   lac operator: The lac repressor binds to the lac operator to inhibit transcription in E. coli. This inhibition can be relieved by adding lactose or isopropyl-β-D-thiogalactopyranoside (IPTG). lac repressor encoded by lacI
   4642..4664    +  RBS            RBS: efficient ribosome binding site from bacteriophage T7 gene 10 (Olins and Rangwala, 1989)
   4671..5150    +  CDS            ecDHFR: E. coli dihydrofolate reductase; folA
>Addgene plasmid #191305 | pTETDuet_M42FG121VDHFR_R127ATS | addgene full sequence | sequence record 378526 | Addgene NGS Result
CTTAAGTCGAACAGAAAGTAATCGTATTGTACATCCCTATCAGTGATAGAGATTGACATCCCTATCAGTG
ATAGAGATACTGAGCACATCAGCAGGACGCACTGACCGAATTCATTAAAGAGGAGAAAGGTACCATGCTG
CAGATCTCATGAAACAGTACCTGGAGCTGATGCAAAAAGTTCTGGATGAGGGTACCCAGAAAAACGACCG
CACGGGTACCGGAACGCTGAGCATTTTTGGCCATCAGATGCGTTTTAACCTGCAGGACGGATTCCCGCTG
GTTACGACCAAACGCTGCCACCTGCGTAGCATTATTCATGAGCTGCTGTGGTTTCTGCAAGGTGACACTA
ACATCGCGTATCTGCACGAAAACAATGTGACGATCTGGGATGAATGGGCCGATGAAAACGGCGATCTGGG
CCCAGTGTATGGTAAACAGTGGCGCGCCTGGCCAACGCCAGATGGCCGCCACATCGATCAGATCACGACC
GTGCTGAATCAACTGAAAAACGACCCGGACAGCCGCGCCATTATTGTTTCCGCGTGGAATGTGGGTGAAC
TGGATAAAATGGCGCTGGCGCCGTGCCATGCATTCTTCCAGTTTTACGTTGCGGACGGTAAGCTGAGCTG
TCAACTTTATCAGCGCAGCTGCGATGTTTTCCTCGGCCTGCCGTTCAATATCGCCAGCTACGCGTTACTG
GTGCATATGATGGCGCAGCAGTGCGACCTGGAGGTGGGTGATTTTGTCTGGACCGGCGGTGATACCCACC
TGTACAGCAACCATATGGACCAAACGCATCTGCAATTGAGCCGTGAGCCGCGTCCGCTGCCGAAACTGAT
TATTAAGCGCAAACCCGAGAGCATCTTTGACTATCGTTTCGAAGACTTCGAGATTGAAGGCTACGATCCG
CACCCGGGTATCAAAGCGCCGGTGGCTATCTAACTCGAGTCTGGTAAAGAAACCGCTGCTGCGAAATTTG
AACGCCAGCACATGGACTCGTCTACTAGCGCAGCTTAATTAACCTAGGCTGCTGCCACCGCTGAGCAATA
ACTAGCATAACCCCTTGGGGCCTCTAAACGGGTCTTGAGGGGTTTTTTGCTGAAACCTCAGGCATTTGAG
AAGCACACGGTCACACTGCTTCCGGTAGTCAATAAACCGGTAAACCAGCAATAGACATAAGCGGCTATTT
AACGACCCTGCCCTGAACCGACGACCGGGTCGAATTTGCTTTCGAATTTCTGCCATTCATCCGCTTATTA
TCACTTATTCAGGCGTAGCAACCAGGCGTTTAAGGGCACCAATAACTGCCTTAAAAAAATTACGCCCCGC
CCTGCCACTCATCGCAGTACTGTTGTAATTCATTAAGCATTCTGCCGACATGGAAGCCATCACAAACGGC
ATGATGAACCTGAATCGCCAGCGGCATCAGCACCTTGTCGCCTTGCGTATAATATTTGCCCATAGTGAAA
ACGGGGGCGAAGAAGTTGTCCATATTGGCCACGTTTAAATCAAAACTGGTGAAACTCACCCAGGGATTGG
CTGAGACGAAAAACATATTCTCAATAAACCCTTTAGGGAAATAGGCCAGGTTTTCACCGTAACACGCCAC
ATCTTGCGAATATATGTGTAGAAACTGCCGGAAATCGTCGTGGTATTCACTCCAGAGCGATGAAAACGTT
TCAGTTTGCTCATGGAAAACGGTGTAACAAGGGTGAACACTATCCCATATCACCAGCTCACCGTCTTTCA
TTGCCATACGGAACTCCGGATGAGCATTCATCAGGCGGGCAAGAATGTGAATAAAGGCCGGATAAAACTT
GTGCTTATTTTTCTTTACGGTCTTTAAAAAGGCCGTAATATCCAGCTGAACGGTCTGGTTATAGGTACAT
TGAGCAACTGACTGAAATGCCTCAAAATGTTCTTTACGATGCCATTGGGATATATCAACGGTGGTATATC
CAGTGATTTTTTTCTCCATTTTAGCTTCCTTAGCTCCTGAAAATCTCGATAACTCAAAAAATACGCCCGG
TAGTGATCTTATTTCATTATGGTGAAAGTTGGAACCTCTTACGTGCCGATCAACGTCTCATTTTCGCCAA
AAGTTGGCCCAGGGCTTCCCGGTATCAACAGGGACACCAGGATTTATTTATTCTGCGAAGTGATCTTCCG
TCACAGGTATTTATTCGGCGCAAAGTGCGTCGGGTGATGCTGCCAACTTACTGATTTAGTGTATGATGGT
GTTTTTGAGGTGCTCCAGTGGCTTCTGTTTCTATCAGCTGTCCCTCCTGTTCAGCTACTGACGGGGTGGT
GCGTAACGGCAAAAGCACCGCCGGACATCAGCGCTAGCGGAGTGTATACTGGCTTACTATGTTGGCACTG
ATGAGGGTGTCAGTGAAGTGCTTCATGTGGCAGGAGAAAAAAGGCTGCACCGGTGCGTCAGCAGAATATG
TGATACAGGATATATTCCGCTTCCTCGCTCACTGACTCGCTACGCTCGGTCGTTCGACTGCGGCGAGCGG
AAATGGCTTACGAACGGGGCGGAGATTTCCTGGAAGATGCCAGGAAGATACTTAACAGGGAAGTGAGAGG
GCCGCGGCAAAGCCGTTTTTCCATAGGCTCCGCCCCCCTGACAAGCATCACGAAATCTGACGCTCAAATC
AGTGGTGGCGAAACCCGACAGGACTATAAAGATACCAGGCGTTTCCCCCTGGCGGCTCCCTCGTGCGCTC
TCCTGTTCCTGCCTTTCGGTTTACCGGTGTCATTCCGCTGTTATGGCCGCGTTTGTCTCATTCCACGCCT
GACACTCAGTTCCGGGTAGGCAGTTCGCTCCAAGCTGGACTGTATGCACGAACCCCCCGTTCAGTCCGAC
CGCTGCGCCTTATCCGGTAACTATCGTCTTGAGTCCAACCCGGAAAGACATGCAAAAGCACCACTGGCAG
CAGCCACTGGTAATTGATTTAGAGGAGTTAGTCTTGAAGTCATGCGCCGGTTAAGGCTAAACTGAAAGGA
CAAGTTTTGGTGACTGCGCTCCTCCAAGCCAGTTACCTCGGTTCAAAGAGTTGGTAGCTCAGAGAACCTT
CGAAAAACCGCCCTGCAAGGCGGTTTTTTCGTTTTCAGAGCAAGAGATTACGCGCAGACCAAAACGATCT
CAAGAAGATCATCTTATTAATCAGATAAAATATTTCTAGATTTCAGTGCAATTTATCTCTTCAAATGTAG
CACCTGAAGTCAGCCCCATACGATATAAGTTGTAATTCTCATGTTAGTCATGCCCCGCGCCCACCGGAAG
GAGCTGACTGGGTTGAAGGCTCTCAAGGGCATCGGTCGAGATCCCGGTGCCTAATGAGTGAGCTAACTTA
CATTAATTGCGTTGCGCTCACTGCCCGCTTTCCAGTCGGGAAACCTGTCGTGCCAGCTGCATTAATGAAT
CGGCCAACGCGCGGGGAGAGGCGGTTTGCGTATTGGGCGCCAGGGTGGTTTTTCTTTTCACCAGTGAGAC
GGGCAACAGCTGATTGCCCTTCACCGCCTGGCCCTGAGAGAGTTGCAGCAAGCGGTCCACGCTGGTTTGC
CCCAGCAGGCGAAAATCCTGTTTGATGGTGGTTAACGGCGGGATATAACATGAGCTGTCTTCGGTATCGT
CGTATCCCACTACCGAGATGTCCGCACCAACGCGCAGCCCGGACTCGGTAATGGCGCGCATTGCGCCCAG
CGCCATCTGATCGTTGGCAACCAGCATCGCAGTGGGAACGATGCCCTCATTCAGCATTTGCATGGTTTGT
TGAAAACCGGACATGGCACTCCAGTCGCCTTCCCGTTCCGCTATCGGCTGAATTTGATTGCGAGTGAGAT
ATTTATGCCAGCCAGCCAGACGCAGACGCGCCGAGACAGAACTTAATGGGCCCGCTAACAGCGCGATTTG
CTGGTGACCCAATGCGACCAGATGCTCCACGCCCAGTCGCGTACCGTCTTCATGGGAGAAAATAATACTG
TTGATGGGTGTCTGGTCAGAGACATCAAGAAATAACGCCGGAACATTAGTGCAGGCAGCTTCCACAGCAA
TGGCATCCTGGTCATCCAGCGGATAGTTAATGATCAGCCCACTGACGCGTTGCGCGAGAAGATTGTGCAC
CGCCGCTTTACAGGCTTCGACGCCGCTTCGTTCTACCATCGACACCACCACGCTGGCACCCAGTTGATCG
GCGCGAGATTTAATCGCCGCGACAATTTGCGACGGCGCGTGCAGGGCCAGACTGGAGGTGGCAACGCCAA
TCAGCAACGACTGTTTGCCCGCCAGTTGTTGTGCCACGCGGTTGGGAATGTAATTCAGCTCCGCCATCGC
CGCTTCCACTTTTTCCCGCGTTTTCGCAGAAACGTGGCTGGCCTGGTTCACCACGCGGGAAACGGTCTGA
TAAGAGACACCGGCATACTCTGCGACATCGTATAACGTTACTGGTTTCACATTCACCACCCTGAATTGAC
TCTCTTCCGGGCGCTATCATGCCATACCGCGAAAGGTTTTGCGCCATTCGATGGTGTCCGGGATCTCGAC
GCTCTCCCTTATGCGACTCCTGCATTAGGAAATTAATACGACTCACTATAGGGGAATTGTGAGCGGATAA
CAATTCCCCTGTAGAAATAATTTTGTTTAACTTTAATAAGGAGATATACCATGATCAGTCTGATTGCGGC
GTTAGCGGTAGATCGCGTTATCGGCATGGAAAACGCCATGCCGTGGAACCTGCCTGCCGATCTCGCCTGG
TTTAAACGCAACACCTTAAATAAACCCGTGATTTTTGGCCGCCATACCTGGGAATCAATCGGTCGTCCGT
TGCCAGGACGCAAAAATATTATCCTCAGCAGTCAACCGGGTACGGACGATCGCGTAACGTGGGTGAAGTC
GGTGGATGAAGCCATCGCGGCGTGTGGTGACGTACCAGAAATCATGGTGATTGGCGGCGGTCGCGTTTAT
GAACAGTTCTTGCCAAAAGCGCAAAAACTGTATCTGACGCATATCGACGCAGAAGTGGAAGTCGACACCC
ATTTCCCGGATTACGAGCCGGATGACTGGGAATCGGTATTCAGCGAATTCCACGATGCTGATGCGCAGAA
CTCTCACAGCTATTGCTTTGAGATTCTGGAGCGGCGGTAACAGGCGTCGACAAGCTTGCGGCCGCATAAT
G
